Addgene plasmid #172155: pJH463
Purpose: pylBCD variant in pBAD backbone
Depositing lab: Matthew Bennett. Depositing organization: Rice University. Publication: Improved pyrrolysine biosynthesis through phage assisted non-continuous directed evolution of the complete pathway. Ho JML, Miller CA, Smith KA, Mattia JR, Bennett MR. Nat Commun. 2021 Jun 24;12(1):3914. doi: 10.1038/s41467-021-24183-9. PubMed 34168131.
Backbone
  Vector backbone: pBR322
  Vector type: Bacterial Expression
Growth in bacteria
  Bacterial resistance: Ampicillin, 100 μg/mL
  Growth temperature: 37°C
  Growth strain: NEB Stable
  Copy number: High Copy
Gene/Insert
  Gene/Insert name: Para (pylBCD 36A_sub-pop1); AraC
  Species: Synthetic
  Mutation: PylB(N61S, E122K, E178K, G188R)
  Cloning method: Gibson Cloning
Terms and licenses: Academic/Nonprofit Terms; Industry Terms: Not Available to Industry
How to cite: pJH463 was a gift from Matthew Bennett (Addgene plasmid # 172155 ; http://n2t.net/addgene:172155 ; RRID:Addgene_172155)
