[The description below was written by a language model from this plasmid's Addgene catalogue record and pLannotate feature annotations shown in this document.]
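Description:
pJH463 is a bacterial expression plasmid of the pBAD type, built on a pBR322-derived backbone and carrying an evolved variant of the pyrrolysine biosynthetic genes pylB, pylC and pylD. It replicates in E. coli from a ColE1/pMB1-family origin and is listed as high copy. The pBR322 bom region is present, but only a short fragment of rop remains. Selection is by ampicillin through the bla β-lactamase gene under its own promoter.

The payload is driven by the L-arabinose-inducible araBAD promoter, with the regulator araC encoded divergently on the opposite strand, so that expression is induced by arabinose. Because the sequence map is circular, the promoter annotated at the end of the record reads directly into the coding region at its start. The first open reading frame begins with a truncated yeast SMT3 (SUMO) segment lying immediately upstream of pylB, which suggests an N-terminal SUMO fusion to PylB, although the catalogue entry does not comment on it. pylC and pylD follow in the same orientation, and transcription ends at the rrnB T1 and T2 terminators, preceded by the 5S rRNA segment typical of this terminator region. The annotated genes match those of Methanosarcina acetivorans, though the insert is catalogued as synthetic. Together the enzymes convert lysine to pyrrolysine: PylB isomerises L-lysine to 3-methylornithine, PylC ligates it to a second lysine, and PylD oxidises the product, which then cyclises.

This variant, designated 36A_sub-pop1, carries PylB substitutions N61S, E122K, E178K and G188R. It comes from work using phage-assisted non-continuous directed evolution to improve pyrrolysine biosynthesis, and appears intended for arabinose-controlled expression of the evolved pathway in E. coli.
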