Features (pLannotate 1.2.2; 14 found; start..end, strand, type, name):
     49..342     +  CDS            SUMO: cleavable ubiquitin-like protein tag; S. cerevisiae SMT3 (truncated)
    346..1395    +  CDS            pylB: PYLB_METAC - Experimental evidence at protein level: Swiss-Prot protein existence level 1. Catalyzes the isomerization of L-lysine to (2R,3R)-3- methylornithine via a radical-based mechanism (Probable). Is required for the biosynthesis of pyrrolysine. From Methanosarcina acetivorans (strain ATCC 35395 / DSM 2834 / JCM 12185 / C2A).
   1411..2499    +  CDS            pylC: PYLC_METAC - Experimental evidence at protein level: Swiss-Prot protein existence level 1. Likely catalyzes the ATP-dependent ligation between (2R,3R)- 3-methylornithine and L-lysine, leading to (3R)-3-methyl-D-ornithyl-N6- L-lysine. Is required for the biosynthesis of pyrrolysine. From Methanosarcina acetivorans (strain ATCC 35395 / DSM 2834 / JCM 12185 / C2A).
   2577..3353    +  CDS            pylD: PYLD_METAC - Experimental evidence at protein level: Swiss-Prot protein existence level 1. Likely catalyzes the NAD(P)-dependent oxidative deamination of (3R)-3-methyl-D-ornithyl-N6-L-lysine, resulting in the formation of pyrrolysine after spontaneous dehydration and cyclization of the intermediate. Is required for the biosynthesis of pyrrolysine. From Methanosarcina acetivorans (strain ATCC 35395 / DSM 2834 / JCM 12185 / C2A).
   3483..3598    +  ncRNA          5S rRNA: Accession: RF00001 - 5S ribosomal RNA
   3602..3688    +  terminator     rrnB T1 terminator: Escherichia coli rrnB; transcription terminator T1 from the E. coli rrnB gene
   3780..3807    +  terminator     rrnB T2 terminator: transcription terminator T2 from the E. coli rrnB gene
   3826..3917    +  promoter       AmpR promoter: bla
   3918..4778    +  CDS            AmpR: β-lactamase; bla; confers resistance to ampicillin, carbenicillin, and related antibiotics
   4949..5537    +  rep_origin     ori: high-copy-number ColE1/pMB1/pBR322/pUC origin of replication
   5723..5863    -  misc_feature   bom: basis of mobility region from pBR322
   5965..6005    -  CDS            rop (fragment): Rop protein, which maintains plasmids at low copy number; rop
   6127..7005    -  CDS            araC: L-arabinose regulatory protein; araC
   7032..7316    +  promoter       araBAD promoter: araBAD; promoter of the L-arabinose operon of E. coli; the araC regulatory gene is transcribed in the opposite direction (Guzman et al., 1995)
>Addgene plasmid #172155 | pJH463 | addgene full sequence | sequence record 338850 | Addgene NGS Result
ACCCGTTTTTTGGGCTAACAGGAGGAATTAACCATGATGGGCAGCAGCATGTCGGACTCAGAAGTCAATC
AAGAAGCTAAGCCAGAGGTCAAGCCAGAAGTCAAGCCTGAGACTCACATCAATTTAAAGGTGTCCGATGG
GTCTTCAGAGATCTTCTTCAAGATCAAAAAGACCACTCCTTTAAGAAGGCTGATGGAAGCGTTCGCTAAA
AGACAGGGTAAGGAAATGGACTCCTTAAGATTCTTGTACGACGGTATTAGAATTCAAGCTGATCAGACCC
CTGAAGATTTGGACATGGAGGATAACGATATTATTGAGGCTCACAGAGAACAGATTGGTGGTCATATGAT
TAAGAAGATGGCGACTGAAGATCTGGATCGTTTTGGCGAAAAAATTATTGAAGGATTTCAGTTATCTGAC
GACGATTTACGCGCTTTGCTTAGCCTGGAATCGGAAGAAGAATTGGAAAAGCTGTATTACGTCGCACGTA
AAGTACGCAACCATTACTTTGGAAATCGCGTATTCCTGAGCTGTTTTATCTACTTCAGCACATACTGCAA
AAACCAATGTGCGTTTTGCTATTATAACTGCAAAAACGAGATTAACCGCTATCGTTTGTCCCGCGAAGAA
ATCAAAGAGACTTGCAAGGCCCTTAAAGGTGCGGGTTTCCATATGATTGATCTGACTATGGGGGAGGATC
CCTATTATTACAAGGAACCTGATCGCTTCGTGGAGCTGGTCCAAATGGTTAAGAATGAGCTTGGACTTCC
AATCATGATTTCGCCAGGAGTAATGGATAATGCTACCCTTTTAAAAGCACGCGAAAAGGGAGCTAATTTC
TTCGCCTTATATCAAGAAACCTATGATCAAGAGTTGTACAAGAAGTTGCGCGTAGGTCAGTCGTTCAAGC
GGCGCTACAATACTCGTCGTTTTGCTAAAGAACAAGGGTATTGCATTGAAGACGGTATCTTAACGGGAGT
CGGGAACGATATCGAGTCAACGATCAAATCTTTACGCGGCATGAAATCAAATGATCCCGACATGGTTCGC
GTGATGACTTTCTTACCCCAGGAAGGAACTCCCCTTGAGCGTTTTAAGGAAAATAGTAACCTGAGCGAAC
TGAAAATCATTGCGATCTTGCGTCTGATCTTTCCGAAGTGCTTAATCCCCGCGTCGTTGGACCTGGAAGG
GATCGACGGGATGGTACACCGTCTTAACGCAGGTGCTAATATCGTGACTAGCATCCTTCCTAGTGATTCA
AAACTTGAGGGAGTTGCTAACTACGATCGTGACCTGGAAGAGCGCGACCGCGACATTAAAAGCGTCATCA
AGCGCCTTGAGGGAATGGGCATGGAACCAGCGCCACAGGCGGAATTCGAGACTGTACTGCGCTGCTAATA
AGGAGGAAAAATGAAAACCATCTGCCTGATTGGTGGTAAATTGCAGGGTTTTGAGGCCGCGTATCTGTCT
AAAAAAGCCGATATGAAAGTAGTGGTTATCGACAAGAACCCCCAAGCTCTTATCCGCAATTACGCAGACG
AGTTTCATTGTTTTGATGTTATCAAGGAACCAGAGAAACTTCTTGAAATCAGCAAAAATGTAGACGCTAT
CTTGCCCGTCAACGAAAACTTAGAATGTATTAAATTCTTAAGTAGTGTAAAAGAGGAATTTTCTTGCCCA
GTACTGTTCGATTTTGAGGCTTACCGCATCTCGCGCGATAAGAAGAAATCGAAAGAGTATTTCCGTTCCA
TCGGCATTCCGACACCGCAAGACAAACCTGGTCGTCCTCCATACTTCGTTAAGCCACCGTGCGAAAGCTC
GTCGGTTGGTGCTCGCATTATCTACGATGAAGAAGAACTGGGAGAATTGGAGCCCGGCATGCTGGTAGAA
GAGTATGTGGAAGGTGAGGTTATTTCACTTGAAGTAATCGGGGACGGTACCCACTTTGCAGTTGTTAAAG
AGACACTTATTCACATCGACCGCACCTATGACTGCCATATGGTAACTCCCCTGCCATCTGATTTGTCTTT
CCGTGAGATCAGCTATTCTTTAGCGGCCAACCTGCCTTTGAAGGGGATCATGGACGTTGAAGCAATTTCG
GGCCCGCAAGGTTTGAAGGTCATTGAAATTGATTCACGTTTCCCCTCCCAGACCCCCACAGCCGTGTATT
ATTCGTCGGGAGTGAATTTAATTGAGCTGTTGTTTCGTGCCTTTGGAGAAGGGGTGGAGGAAGTTAAAAC
CCTTCCAGAGGACCGCTACTGTATCTACGAGCACCTGATGCTTGCAGAAAATGGGGCCCTGATCCCAGTA
GGTGAGCAGGTTCTGTCGATGGGGAATGACTATGGGAAATACTATGAAGAACCAGGAATTGAAATCTTTT
TATGTCGCGGAGAGGACCCCGTGTTTACGCTTGTCTTTTGGGGAAAGGACCGTGAGGAAGCCGAAAACAA
AAAGCGCACTGGTTTGCTGATTTTGAAGGACCGCTTCGGGGCAGCCGTTTAAAATGGCAAAAATCGGATA
AGAATAAAAATTTGCCCAAAGTAAAATTTGTTTAAAACAGAAAAAGGAGATAAAAAATGGCTTTGTTGAC
TCCCGAGGACCTGGAGAACATTAACCGTCAACTTCACGAAGCCGATTCTACGGTACGTCGTGTGACTGGG
TTAGATATCAAGGGAGTTTGTAAAGATTTCTATGGGACTACTCCATGCTGTGAGAAGGTCGGTATCGTCC
CGGTAACTAGTGGCAACGGCATCATTGGCAACTTTTCTGAAAGTCTTCGTGCGATCACTGAGTACTTTGG
ATTTGACTCATTCGTGACGACCATGCCAGACGTTAGTGGCTACTATGAGGCGGTCCGTAATGGAGCACAA
ATTATTCTTATGGCAGATGATAATACGTTTCTTGCACACAATTTAAAGAACGGCAAGATCGCTAATAATC
AACCGTGTACCGGAATTATCTACGCGGAGATCGCCTCGCGCTATATGAAAGCCGATTCCAAAGATGTGCT
TGCCGTCGGGCTTGGAAAAGTGGGGTTTCCAGGCGCTGCACATTTGGTTAATAAGGGGTTTCGTGTGTAT
GGGTACGACGCGGATAAGGCGTTGTTAGAAAAGACTGTATCAGACCTTGGGATCACACCTTTCGAGCCTG
AGAATCCCCGTCGCTTCTCAATCATTTTTGAGGCGACCCCGTGTGCTGATACAGTACCAGAGTCTGTCAT
CAGCGACAATTGTGTCATCTCTACGCCCGGTATCCCTTGCGCGATCAGCCGTGAACTTCAAGAAAAATAC
GGGGTGGAGTTGATTATGGAACCTCTGGGTATTGGAACTGCTTCTATGCTGTATAGCATTTTGTAAAGCT
CGAGATCTGCAGCTGGTACCATATGGGAATTCGAAGCTTGGCTGTTTTGGCGGATGAGAGAAGATTTTCA
GCCTGATACAGATTAAATCAGAACGCAGAAGCGGTCTGATAAAACAGAATTTGCCTGGCGGCAGTAGCGC
GGTGGTCCCACCTGACCCCATGCCGAACTCAGAAGTGAAACGCCGTAGCGCCGATGGTAGTGTGGGGTCT
CCCCATGCGAGAGTAGGGAACTGCCAGGCATCAAATAAAACGAAAGGCTCAGTCGAAAGACTGGGCCTTT
CGTTTTATCTGTTGTTTGTCGGTGAACGCTCTCCTGAGTAGGACAAATCCGCCGGGAGCGGATTTGAACG
TTGCGAAGCAACGGCCCGGAGGGTGGCGGGCAGGACGCCCGCCATAAACTGCCAGGCATCAAATTAAGCA
GAAGGCCATCCTGACGGATGGCCTTTTTGCGTTTCTACAAACTCTTTTGTTTATTTTTCTAAATACATTC
AAATATGTATCCGCTCATGAGACAATAACCCTGATAAATGCTTCAATAATATTGAAAAAGGAAGAGTATG
AGTATTCAACATTTCCGTGTCGCCCTTATTCCCTTTTTTGCGGCATTTTGCCTTCCTGTTTTTGCTCACC
CAGAAACGCTGGTGAAAGTAAAAGATGCTGAAGATCAGTTGGGTGCACGAGTGGGTTACATCGAACTGGA
TCTCAACAGCGGTAAGATCCTTGAGAGTTTTCGCCCCGAAGAACGTTTTCCAATGATGAGCACTTTTAAA
GTTCTGCTATGTGGCGCGGTATTATCCCGTGTTGACGCCGGGCAAGAGCAACTCGGTCGCCGCATACACT
ATTCTCAGAATGACTTGGTTGAGTACTCACCAGTCACAGAAAAGCATCTTACGGATGGCATGACAGTAAG
AGAATTATGCAGTGCTGCCATAACCATGAGTGATAACACTGCGGCCAACTTACTTCTGACAACGATCGGA
GGACCGAAGGAGCTAACCGCTTTTTTGCACAACATGGGGGATCATGTAACTCGCCTTGATCGTTGGGAAC
CGGAGCTGAATGAAGCCATACCAAACGACGAGCGTGACACCACGATGCCTGTAGCAATGGCAACAACGTT
GCGCAAACTATTAACTGGCGAACTACTTACTCTAGCTTCCCGGCAACAATTAATAGACTGGATGGAGGCG
GATAAAGTTGCAGGACCACTTCTGCGCTCGGCCCTTCCGGCTGGCTGGTTTATTGCTGATAAATCTGGAG
CCGGTGAGCGTGGGTCTCGCGGTATCATTGCAGCACTGGGGCCAGATGGTAAGCCCTCCCGTATCGTAGT
TATCTACACGACGGGGAGTCAGGCAACTATGGATGAACGAAATAGACAGATCGCTGAGATAGGTGCCTCA
CTGATTAAGCATTGGTAACTGTCAGACCAAGTTTACTCATATATACTTTAGATTGATTTAAAACTTCATT
TTTAATTTAAAAGGATCTAGGTGAAGATCCTTTTTGATAATCTCATGACCAAAATCCCTTAACGTGAGTT
TTCGTTCCACTGAGCGTCAGACCCCGTAGAAAAGATCAAAGGATCTTCTTGAGATCCTTTTTTTCTGCGC
GTAATCTGCTGCTTGCAAACAAAAAAACCACCGCTACCAGCGGTGGTTTGTTTGCCGGATCAAGAGCTAC
CAACTCTTTTTCCGAAGGTAACTGGCTTCAGCAGAGCGCAGATACCAAATACTGTCCTTCTAGTGTAGCC
GTAGTTAGGCCACCACTTCAAGAACTCTGTAGCACCGCCTACATACCTCGCTCTGCTAATCCTGTTACCA
GTGGCTGCTGCCAGTGGCGATAAGTCGTGTCTTACCGGGTTGGACTCAAGACGATAGTTACCGGATAAGG
CGCAGCGGTCGGGCTGAACGGGGGGTTCGTGCACACAGCCCAGCTTGGAGCGAACGACCTACACCGAACT
GAGATACCTACAGCGTGAGCTATGAGAAAGCGCCACGCTTCCCGAAGGGAGAAAGGCGGACAGGTATCCG
GTAAGCGGCAGGGTCGGAACAGGAGAGCGCACGAGGGAGCTTCCAGGGGGAAACGCCTGGTATCTTTATA
GTCCTGTCGGGTTTCGCCACCTCTGACTTGAGCGTCGATTTTTGTGATGCTCGTCAGGGGGGCGGAGCCT
ATGGAAAAACGCCAGCAACGCGGCCTTTTTACGGTTCCTGGCCTTTTGCTGGCCTTTTGCTCACATGTTC
TTTCCTGCGTTATCCCCTGATTCTGTGGATAACCGTATTACCGCCTTTGAGTGAGCTGATACCGCTCGCC
GCAGCCGAACGACCGAGCGCAGCGAGTCAGTGAGCGAGGAAGCGGAAGAGCGCCTGATGCGGTATTTTCT
CCTTACGCATCTGTGCGGTATTTCACACCGCATATGGTGCACTCTCAGTACAATCTGCTCTGATGCCGCA
TAGTTAAGCCAGTATACACTCCGCTATCGCTACGTGACTGGGTCATGGCTGCGCCCCGACACCCGCCAAC
ACCCGCTGACGCGCCCTGACGGGCTTGTCTGCTCCCGGCATCCGCTTACAGACAAGCTGTGACCGTCTCC
GGGAGCTGCATGTGTCAGAGGTTTTCACCGTCATCACCGAAACGCGCGAGGCAGCAGATCAATTCGCGCG
CGAAGGCGAAGCGGCATGCATAATGTGCCTGTCAAATGGACGAAGCAGGGATTCTGCAAACCCTATGCTA
CTCCGTCAAGCCGTCAATTGTCTGATTCGTTACCAATTATGACAACTTGACGGCTACATCATTCACTTTT
TCTTCACAACCGGCACGGAACTCGCTCGGGCTGGCCCCGGTGCATTTTTTAAATACCCGCGAGAAATAGA
GTTGATCGTCAAAACCAACATTGCGACCGACGGTGGCGATAGGCATCCGGGTGGTGCTCAAAAGCAGCTT
CGCCTGGCTGATACGTTGGTCCTCGCGCCAGCTTAAGACGCTAATCCCTAACTGCTGGCGGAAAAGATGT
GACAGACGCGACGGCGACAAGCAAACATGCTGTGCGACGCTGGCGATATCAAAATTGCTGTCTGCCAGGT
GATCGCTGATGTACTGACAAGCCTCGCGTACCCGATTATCCATCGGTGGATGGAGCGACTCGTTAATCGC
TTCCATGCGCCGCAGTAACAATTGCTCAAGCAGATTTATCGCCAGCAGCTCCGAATAGCGCCCTTCCCCT
TGCCCGGCGTTAATGATTTGCCCAAACAGGTCGCTGAAATGCGGCTGGTGCGCTTCATCCGGGCGAAAGA
ACCCCGTATTGGCAAATATTGACGGCCAGTTAAGCCATTCATGCCAGTAGGCGCGCGGACGAAAGTAAAC
CCACTGGTGATACCATTCGCGAGCCTCCGGATGACGACCGTAGTGATGAATCTCTCCTGGCGGGAACAGC
AAAATATCACCCGGTCGGCAAACAAATTCTCGTCCCTGATTTTTCACCACCCCCTGACCGCGAATGGTGA
GATTGAGAATATAACCTTTCATTCCCAGCGGTCGGTCGATAAAAAAATCGAGATAACCGTTGGCCTCAAT
CGGCGTTAAACCCGCCACCAGATGGGCATTAAACGAGTATCCCGGCAGCAGGGGATCATTTTGCGCTTCA
GCCATACTTTTCATACTCCCGCCATTCAGAGAAGAAACCAATTGTCCATATTGCATCAGACATTGCCGTC
ACTGCGTCTTTTACTGGCTCTTCTCGCTAACCAAACCGGTAACCCCGCTTATTAAAAGCATTCTGTAACA
AAGCGGGACCAAAGCCATGACAAAAACGCGTAACAAAAGTGTCTATAATCACGGCAGAAAAGTCCACATT
GATTATTTGCACGGCGTCACACTTTGCTATGCCATAGCATTTTTATCCATAAGATTAGCGGATCCTACCT
GACGCTTTTTATCGCAACTCTCTACTGTTTCTCCAT
